Addgene plasmid #205190: pHR-flag-GFP-NCAM-1
Purpose: This vector encodes of a synCAM (NCAM1) and GFP
Depositing lab: Wendell Lim. Depositing organization: University of California, San Francisco (UCSF). Publication: Programming multicellular assembly with synthetic cell adhesion molecules. Stevens AJ, Harris AR, Gerdts J, Kim KH, Trentesaux C, Ramirez JT, McKeithan WL, Fattahi F, Klein OD, Fletcher DA, Lim WA. Nature. 2023 Feb;614(7946):144-152. doi: 10.1038/s41586-022-05622-z. Epub 2022 Dec 12. PubMed 36509107.
Backbone
  Vector backbone: pHR
  Vector type: Mammalian Expression, Lentiviral
Growth in bacteria
  Bacterial resistance: Ampicillin, 100 μg/mL
  Growth temperature: 37°C
  Growth strain: NEB Stable
  Copy number: High Copy
Gene/Insert
  Gene/Insert name: synCAM NCAM1 and GFP
  Species: Synthetic
Terms and licenses: Academic/Nonprofit Terms; Industry Terms: Not Available to Industry
How to cite: pHR-flag-GFP-NCAM-1 was a gift from Wendell Lim (Addgene plasmid # 205190 ; http://n2t.net/addgene:205190 ; RRID:Addgene_205190)
