[The description below was written by a language model from this plasmid's Addgene catalogue record and pLannotate feature annotations shown in this document.]
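Description:
pHR-flag-GFP-NCAM-1 is a self-inactivating HIV-1-based lentiviral transfer plasmid built on the pHR backbone, designed for mammalian expression of a synthetic cell adhesion molecule (synCAM). It is propagated in E. coli through a high-copy ColE1/pUC-type origin with ampicillin selection (AmpR under its own bla promoter). The backbone also carries non-functional remnants typical of older pHR vectors: fragments of rop, bom, the tetracycline resistance gene and lacI, plus an SV40 early promoter with gpt fragments, the small t intron and an SV40 poly(A) signal lying outside the proviral region.

The lentiviral unit, annotated on the minus strand of the sequenced record, runs from a truncated 5' LTR through the Ψ packaging signal, a partial gag sequence, the RRE for Rev-dependent nuclear export, and the cPPT/CTS, to a ΔU3 3' LTR that inactivates LTR promoter activity after integration. Between these elements, an SFFV promoter drives an open reading frame in which EGFP is immediately followed by a fragment of human NCAM1, with a WPRE downstream to enhance transcript expression. The short length of the NCAM1 fragment and its position after EGFP suggest that GFP forms the amino-terminal part of the fusion and NCAM1 supplies only a carboxy-terminal portion, though the record does not define the domain boundaries. The name indicates a FLAG tag, and an unannotated stretch lies between the promoter and EGFP, but neither a tag nor a signal peptide is annotated in the feature table. No mammalian selection marker sits within the LTRs, so GFP fluorescence would be the means of identifying transduced cells. The construct comes from work on programming multicellular assembly with synthetic adhesion molecules.
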