Features (pLannotate 1.2.2; 34 found; start..end, strand, type, name):
    264..320     -  CDS            lacI (fragment): lac repressor; lacI; The lac repressor binds to the lac operator to inhibit transcription in E. coli. This inhibition can be relieved by adding lactose or isopropyl-β-D-thiogalactopyranoside (IPTG).
    503..1091    -  rep_origin     ori: high-copy-number ColE1/pMB1/pBR322/pUC origin of replication
   1262..2122    -  CDS            AmpR: β-lactamase; bla; confers resistance to ampicillin, carbenicillin, and related antibiotics
   2123..2227    -  promoter       AmpR promoter: bla
   2322..2357    +  CDS            rop (fragment): Rop protein, which maintains plasmids at low copy number; rop
   2459..2507    +  misc_feature   bom (fragment): basis of mobility region from pBR322
   2508..2787    -  CDS            TcR (fragment): tetracycline efflux protein; tet; confers resistance to tetracycline
   3015..3033    +  promoter       SP6 promoter: promoter for bacteriophage SP6 RNA polymerase
   3058..3291    -  LTR            3' LTR (ΔU3): self-inactivating 3' long terminal repeat (LTR) from HIV-1
   3293..3361    -  CDS            nef (fragment): NEF_HV1Z2 - Experimental evidence at protein level: Swiss-Prot protein existence level 1. Extracellular Nef protein targets CD4(+) T-lymphocytes for apoptosis by interacting with CXCR4 surface receptors. From Human immunodeficiency virus type 1 group M subtype D (isolate Z2/CDC-Z34) (HIV-1).
   3378..3400    -  misc_feature   MCS (fragment): pBluescript multiple cloning site
   3401..3989    -  misc_feature   WPRE: woodchuck hepatitis virus posttranscriptional regulatory element
   3989..4007    -  misc_feature   MCS (fragment): pBluescript multiple cloning site
   4008..4038    -  misc_feature   MCS (fragment): pUC18/19 multiple cloning site
   4102..4527    -  CDS            NCAM1 (fragment): NCAM1_HUMAN - Also known as NCAM. Experimental evidence at protein level: Swiss-Prot protein existence level 1. (Microbial infection) Acts as a receptor for Zika virus. From Homo sapiens (Human).
   4531..5247    -  CDS            EGFP: EGFP is a basic (constitutively fluorescent) green fluorescent protein published in 1996, derived from Aequorea victoria. It is reported to be a rapidly-maturing weak dimer with moderate acid sensitivity.
   5369..5776    -  promoter       SFFV promoter: spleen focus-forming virus long terminal repeat (LTR) promoter
   5860..5892    +  misc_feature   MCS (fragment): pBluescript multiple cloning site
   5929..6046    -  misc_feature   cPPT/CTS: central polypurine tract and central termination sequence of HIV-1
   6083..6183    -  CDS            Rev (fragment): human immunodeficiency virus 1 (HIV-1) Rev protein; rev; enhances nuclear export of unspliced and incompletely spliced viral mRNAs
   6560..6793    -  misc_feature   RRE: The Rev response element (RRE) of HIV-1 allows for Rev-dependent mRNA export from the nucleus to the cytoplasm.
   6968..7306    -  CDS            HIV-1 gag (fragment): gag protein from human immunodeficiency virus 1; gag
   7290..7415    -  misc_feature   HIV-1 Ψ: packaging signal of human immunodeficiency virus type 1
   7462..7719    -  LTR            5' LTR (truncated): truncated 5' long terminal repeat (LTR) from HIV-1
   7767..8096    -  CDS            nef (fragment): NEF_HV1BR - Experimental evidence at protein level: Swiss-Prot protein existence level 1. Extracellular Nef protein targets CD4(+) T-lymphocytes for apoptosis by interacting with CXCR4 surface receptors (PubMed:14990729). From Human immunodeficiency virus type 1 group M subtype B (isolate BRU/LAI) (HIV-1).
   8263..8397    -  polyA_signal   SV40 poly(A) signal: SV40 polyadenylation signal
   8420..8503    -  CDS            large T antigen (fragment): large T antigen from SV40 (simian virus 40)
   8822..8842    -  CDS            SV40 NLS: nuclear localization signal of SV40 (simian virus 40) large T antigen
   8972..9037    -  intron         small t intron: SV40 (simian virus 40) small t antigen intron
   9039..9113    -  CDS            small t antigen (fragment): SV40 (simian virus 40) small t antigen
   9117..9422    -  CDS            frsA (fragment): FRSA_ECOLI - Also known as yafA. Experimental evidence at protein level: Swiss-Prot protein existence level 1. Catalyzes the hydrolysis of esters (PubMed:15808744). Displays esterase activity toward pNP-butyrate (PubMed:15808744). May stimulate mixed-acid fermentation by acting as a fermentation/respiration switch that down-regulates respiration and up- regulates fermentation rates (PubMed:15169777). From Escherichia coli (strain K12).
   9517..9852    -  CDS            gpt (fragment): XGPT_ECOLI - Also known as gpp, gxu. Experimental evidence at protein level: Swiss-Prot protein existence level 1. Purine salvage pathway enzyme that catalyzes the transfer of the ribosyl-5-phosphate group from 5-phospho-alpha-D-ribose 1- diphosphate (PRPP) to the N9 position of the 6-oxopurines guanine and xanthine to form the corresponding ribonucleotides GMP (guanosine 5'- monophosphate) and XMP (xanthosine 5'-monophosphate), with the release of PPi. To a lesser extent, also acts on hypoxanthine (PubMed:9100006, PubMed:3886014). Does not ribophosphorylate adenine (PubMed:3886014). From Esch
   9852..9971    -  CDS            gpt (fragment): XGPT_ECOLI - Also known as gpp, gxu. Experimental evidence at protein level: Swiss-Prot protein existence level 1. Purine salvage pathway enzyme that catalyzes the transfer of the ribosyl-5-phosphate group from 5-phospho-alpha-D-ribose 1- diphosphate (PRPP) to the N9 position of the 6-oxopurines guanine and xanthine to form the corresponding ribonucleotides GMP (guanosine 5'- monophosphate) and XMP (xanthosine 5'-monophosphate), with the release of PPi. To a lesser extent, also acts on hypoxanthine (PubMed:9100006, PubMed:3886014). Does not ribophosphorylate adenine (PubMed:3886014). From Esch
  10171..257     -  promoter       SV40 promoter (across the origin): SV40 enhancer and early promoter
>Addgene plasmid #205190 | pHR-flag-GFP-NCAM-1 | addgene full sequence | sequence record 405262 | Addgene NGS Result
GCCTCTGCATAAATAAAAAAAATTAGTCAGCCATGGGGCGGAGAATGGGCGGAACTGGGCGGAGTTAGGG
GCGGGATGGGCGGAGTTAGGGGCGGGACTATGGTTGCTGACTAATTGAGATGCATGCTTTGCATACTTCT
GCCTGCTGGGGAGCCTGGGGACTTTCCACACCTGGTTGCTGACTAATTGAGATGCATGCTTTGCATACTT
CTGCCTGCTGGGGAGCCTGGGGACTTTCCACACCCTAACTGACACACATTCCACAGCTGCATTAATGAAT
CGGCCAACGCGCGGGGAGAGGCGGTTTGCGTATTGGGCGCTCTTCCGCTTCCTCGCTCACTGACTCGCTG
CGCTCGGTCGTTCGGCTGCGGCGAGCGGTATCAGCTCACTCAAAGGCGGTAATACGGTTATCCACAGAAT
CAGGGGATAACGCAGGAAAGAACATGTGAGCAAAAGGCCAGCAAAAGGCCAGGAACCGTAAAAAGGCCGC
GTTGCTGGCGTTTTTCCATAGGCTCCGCCCCCCTGACGAGCATCACAAAAATCGACGCTCAAGTCAGAGG
TGGCGAAACCCGACAGGACTATAAAGATACCAGGCGTTTCCCCCTGGAAGCTCCCTCGTGCGCTCTCCTG
TTCCGACCCTGCCGCTTACCGGATACCTGTCCGCCTTTCTCCCTTCGGGAAGCGTGGCGCTTTCTCATAG
CTCACGCTGTAGGTATCTCAGTTCGGTGTAGGTCGTTCGCTCCAAGCTGGGCTGTGTGCACGAACCCCCC
GTTCAGCCCGACCGCTGCGCCTTATCCGGTAACTATCGTCTTGAGTCCAACCCGGTAAGACACGACTTAT
CGCCACTGGCAGCAGCCACTGGTAACAGGATTAGCAGAGCGAGGTATGTAGGCGGTGCTACAGAGTTCTT
GAAGTGGTGGCCTAACTACGGCTACACTAGAAGAACAGTATTTGGTATCTGCGCTCTGCTGAAGCCAGTT
ACCTTCGGAAAAAGAGTTGGTAGCTCTTGATCCGGCAAACAAACCACCGCTGGTAGCGGTGGTTTTTTTG
TTTGCAAGCAGCAGATTACGCGCAGAAAAAAAGGATCTCAAGAAGATCCTTTGATCTTTTCTACGGGGTC
TGACGCTCAGTGGAACGAAAACTCACGTTAAGGGATTTTGGTCATGAGATTATCAAAAAGGATCTTCACC
TAGATCCTTTTAAATTAAAAATGAAGTTTTAAATCAATCTAAAGTATATATGAGTAAACTTGGTCTGACA
GTTACCAATGCTTAATCAGTGAGGCACCTATCTCAGCGATCTGTCTATTTCGTTCATCCATAGTTGCCTG
ACTCCCCGTCGTGTAGATAACTACGATACGGGAGGGCTTACCATCTGGCCCCAGTGCTGCAATGATACCG
CGAGACCCACGCTCACCGGCTCCAGATTTATCAGCAATAAACCAGCCAGCCGGAAGGGCCGAGCGCAGAA
GTGGTCCTGCAACTTTATCCGCCTCCATCCAGTCTATTAATTGTTGCCGGGAAGCTAGAGTAAGTAGTTC
GCCAGTTAATAGTTTGCGCAACGTTGTTGCCATTGCTACAGGCATCGTGGTGTCACGCTCGTCGTTTGGT
ATGGCTTCATTCAGCTCCGGTTCCCAACGATCAAGGCGAGTTACATGATCCCCCATGTTGTGCAAAAAAG
CGGTTAGCTCCTTCGGTCCTCCGATCGTTGTCAGAAGTAAGTTGGCCGCAGTGTTATCACTCATGGTTAT
GGCAGCACTGCATAATTCTCTTACTGTCATGCCATCCGTAAGATGCTTTTCTGTGACTGGTGAGTACTCA
ACCAAGTCATTCTGAGAATAGTGTATGCGGCGACCGAGTTGCTCTTGCCCGGCGTCAATACGGGATAATA
CCGCGCCACATAGCAGAACTTTAAAAGTGCTCATCATTGGAAAACGTTCTTCGGGGCGAAAACTCTCAAG
GATCTTACCGCTGTTGAGATCCAGTTCGATGTAACCCACTCGTGCACCCAACTGATCTTCAGCATCTTTT
ACTTTCACCAGCGTTTCTGGGTGAGCAAAAACAGGAAGGCAAAATGCCGCAAAAAAGGGAATAAGGGCGA
CACGGAAATGTTGAATACTCATACTCTTCCTTTTTCAATATTATTGAAGCATTTATCAGGGTTATTGTCT
CATGAGCGGATACATATTTGAATGTATTTAGAAAAATAAACAAATAGGGGTTCCGCGCACATTTCCCCGA
AAAGTGCCACCTGACGTCTAAGAAACCATTATTATCATGACATTAACCTATAAAAATAGGCGTATCACGA
GGCCCTTTCGTCTCGCGCGTTTCGGTGATGACGGTGAAAACCTCTGACACATGCAGCTCCCGGAGACGGT
CACAGCTTGTCTGTAAGCGGATGCCGGGAGCAGACAAGCCCGTCAGGGCGCGTCAGCGGGTGTTGGCGGG
TGTCGGGGCTGGCTTAACTATGCGGCATCAGAGCAGATTGTACTGAGAGTGCACCATTCGACGCTCTCCC
TTATGCGACTCCTGCATTAGGAAGCAGCCCAGTAGTAGGTTGAGGCCGTTGAGCACCGCCGCCGCAAGGA
ATGGTGCATGCAAGGAGATGGCGCCCAACAGTCCCCCGGCCACGGGGCCTGCCACCATACCCACGCCGAA
ACAAGCGCTCATGAGCCCGAAGTGGCGAGCCCGATCTTCCCCATCGGTGATGTCGGCGATATAGGCGCCA
GCAACCGCACCTGTGGCGCCGGTGATGCCGGCCACGATGCGTCCGGCGTAGAGGATCTGGCTAGCGATGA
CCCTGCTGATTGGTTCGCTGACCATTTCCGGGTGCGGGACGGCGTTACCAGAAACTCAGAAGGTTCGTCC
AACCAAACCGACTCTGACGGCAGTTTACGAGAGAGATGATAGGGTCTGCTTCAGTAAGCCAGATGCTACA
CAATTAGGCTTGTACATATTGTCGTTAGAACGCGGCTACAATTAATACATAACCTTATGTATCATACACA
TACGATTTAGGTGACACTATAGAATACACGGAATTAATTCTAGATGCTGCTAGAGATTTTCCACACTGAC
TAAAAGGGTCTGAGGGATCTCTAGTTACCAGAGTCACACAACAGACGGGCACACACTACTTGAAGCACTC
AAGGCAAGCTTTATTGAGGCTTAAGCAGTGGGTTCCCTAGTTAGCCAGAGAGCTCCCAGGCTCAGATCTG
GTCTAACCAGAGAGACCCAGTACAAGCAAAAAGCAGATCTTGTCTTCGTTGGGAGTGAATTAGCCCTTCC
AGTCCCCCCTTTTCTTTTAAAAAGTGGCTAAGATCTACAGCTGCCTTGTAAGTCATTGGTCTTAAAGGTA
CCGAGCTCGAATTAATTCCCTCGAGGTCGACGGTATCGATGCGGGGAGGCGGCCCAAAGGGAGATCCGAC
TCGTCTGAGGGCGAAGGCGAAGACGCGGAAGAGGCCGCAGAGCCGGCAGCAGGCCGCGGGAAGGAAGGTC
CGCTGGATTGAGGGCCGAAGGGACGTAGCAGAAGGACGTCCCGCGCAGAATCCAGGTGGCAACACAGGCG
AGCAGCCAAGGAAAGGACGATGATTTCCCCGACAACACCACGGAATTGTCAGTGCCCAACAGCCGAGCCC
CTGTCCAGCAGCGGGCAAGGCAGGCGGCGATGAGTTCCGCCGTGGCAATAGGGAGGGGGAAAGCGAAAGT
CCCGGAAAGGAGCTGACAGGTGGTGGCAATGCCCCAACCAGTGGGGGTTGCGTCAGCAAACACAGTGCAC
ACCACGCCACGTTGCCTGACAACGGGCCACAACTCCTCATAAAGAGACAGCAACCAGGATTTATACAAGG
AGGAGAAAATGAAAGCCATACGGGAAGCAATAGCATGATACAAAGGCATTAAAGCAGCGTATCCACATAG
CGTAAAAGGAGCAACATAGTTAAGAATACCAGTCAATCTTTCACAAATTTTGTAATCCAGAGGTTGATTA
TCGATAAGCTTGATATCAAGCTTGCATGCCTGCAGGTCGACTCTAGAGTCGCGGCCTCAGTCAGTCACGC
ATGTTGCAGGTGGGAGTTGCGGCCGCAAGTCAAGGATCTTACGCCTTGCTCTCGTTCTCCTTCGTTTGCG
TCGCGTCATTGGGAACTGTTTTGACCTCCGCTGGCGCAGGCTTAGTCTCTGTCTCCTGGCACTCAGGTTT
AGCTTCCACAGGCCCCTTTTCCGGTTCGGTCAGCGGTGTGGTCTCGTTTGGCTCCGTATGTTTGCCCCCA
TCGTGATTAGGTGTTCTTTCTTCTTCAGTCCGAACCTCTACGATGGGCTCTTTAGATTCATCCTTAGAGA
AAGCCGCCTTGCCCTCCTCCATGTCCTTGCCTTTAGCCCCAGGCCCAGCCTTCCCGCAGAGATTGACCGC
AATACACATGAACAAGCCGCATTTATTAAGGAAATAGCATGTTATATCCACCACCACCAGCAGGAGTACA
AAGATAACTATAAGAATCCCGACTATCGCACCCGTACTAAGGCCGGATCCCTTATACAGCTCATCCATTC
CCAGGGTGATCCCAGCAGCCGTCACGAATTCAAGCAGAACCATATGGTCTCTTTTTTCGTTAGGATCCTT
GGAGAGGGCTGATTGCGTGGAGAGGTAGTGGTTATCTGGCAGCAAAACCGGACCGTCGCCGATAGGCGTG
TTTTGCTGGTAATGGTCGGCCAGTTGCACAGAGCCATCCTCGATATTGTGTCGGATTTTGAAGTTCACCT
TGATGCCGTTCTTCTGCTTATCAGCCATAATATACACGTTGTGGCTGTTGTAGTTGTACTCCAGCTTGTG
GCCCAAAATATTGCCGTCTTCTTTGAAATCGATTCCTTTCAACTCAATTCTATTTACCAACGTGTCCCCC
TCGAACTTAACTTCAGCCCTGGTTTTATAGTTACCGTCGTCCTTGAAGAATATGGTGCGTTCCTGAACAT
AGCCCTCAGGCATCGCGGACTTGAAGAAATCGTGCTGTTTCATGTGGTCGGGGTACCGGGAGAAGCACTG
GACTCCGTAGGTGAGGGTGGTCACGAGTGTAGGCCAGGGCACTGGCAGCTTTCCTGTTGTACAGATGAAC
TTCAACGTCAGTTTACCGTACGTAGCGTCGCCCTCTCCTTCGCCGCTCACTGAGAACTTGTGTCCGTTAA
CGTCTCCGTCCAGCTCAACCAGGATGGGCACAACTCCGGTGAACAATTCTTCACCCTTAGAAACCATGGA
TCCTTTATCATCGTCATCTTTATAATCCGCAAAAACAAGACAAAAAATGTAACTGAGGGCGATAATTGTC
TTCATGGTGGCGGCGACGCGTGAGAATTCTCGAGAGCTCCAGATCCCCCCCGGGCGACTCAGTCTGTCGG
AGGACTGGCGCGCCGAGTGAGGGGTTGTGAGCTCTTTTATAGAGCTCGGGAAGCAGAAGCGCGCGAACAG
AAGCGAGAAGCAGGCTGATTGGTTAATTCAAATAAGGCGCAGGGTCATTTCAGGTCCTTGGGGGAGCCTG
GAAACATCTGATGGGTCTTAAGAAACTGCTGAGGGTTGGGCCATATCTGGGGACCATCTGTTCTTGGCCT
CGGGCCGGGGCCGAAACTGCGGTGACCATCTGTTCTTGGCCCCGGGCCGGGGCCGAAACTGCTCACCGCA
GATATCCTGTTTGGCCCAACGTTAGCTATTTTCATGTACCCGCCCTTGATCTGAACTTCTCTATTCTTGG
TTTGGTATTTTTCCATGCCTTGCAAAATGGCGTTACTGCAGCTAGCTTGCCAAACCTACAGGTGGGGTCT
TTCATTCCCCCCTTTTTCTGGAGACTAAATAAAATCTTTTATTTTATCGGGGCTGCAGGAATTCGATATC
AAGCTTATCGATCCAAACTGGATCTCTGCTGTCCCTGTAATAAACCCGAAAATTTTGAATTTTTGTAATT
TGTTTTTGTAATTCTTTAGTTTGTATGTCTGTTGCTATTATGTCTACTATTCTTTCCCCTGCACTGTACC
CCCCAATCCCCCCTTTTCTTTTAAAATTGTGGATGAATACTGCCATTTGGCGATACCGTCGAGATCCGTT
CACTAATCGAATGGATCTGTCTCTGTCTCTCTCTCCACCTTCTTCTTCTATTCCTTCGGGCCTGTCGGGT
CCCCTCGGGGTTGGGAGGTGGGTCTGAAACGATAATGGTGAATATCCCTGCCTAACTCTATTCACTATAG
AAAGTACAGCAAAAACTATTCTTAAACCTACCAAGCCTCCTACTATCATTATGAATAATTTTATATACCA
CAGCCAATTTGTTATGTTAAACCAATTCCACAAACTTGCCCATTTATCTAATTCCAATAATTCTTGTTCA
TTCTTTTCTTGCTGGTTTTGCGATTCTTCAATTAAGGAGTGTATTAAGCTTGTGTAATTGTTAATTTCTC
TGTCCCACTCCATCCAGGTCGTGTGATTCCAAATCTGTTCCAGAGATTTATTACTCCAACTAGCATTCCA
AGGCACAGCAGTGGTGCAAATGAGTTTTCCAGAGCAACCCCAAATCCCCAGGAGCTGTTGATCCTTTAGG
TATCTTTCCACAGCCAGGATTCTTGCCTGGAGCTGCTTGATGCCCCAGACTGTGAGTTGCAACAGATGCT
GTTGCGCCTCAATAGCCCTCAGCAAATTGTTCTGCTGCTGCACTATACCAGACAATAATTGTCTGGCCTG
TACCGTCAGCGTCATTGACGCTGCGCCCATAGTGCTTCCTGCTGCTCCCAAGAACCCAAGGAACAAAGCT
CCTATTCCCACTGCTCTTTTTTCTCTCTGCACCACTCTTCTCTTTGCCTTGGTGGGTGCTACTCCTAATG
GTTCAATTTTTACTACTTTATATTTATATAATTCACTTCTCCAATTGTCCCTCATATCTCCTCCTCCAGG
TCTGAAGATCAGCGGCCGGCCGCTTGCTGTGCGGTGGTCTTACTTTTGTTTTGCTCTTCCTCTATCTTGT
CTAAAGCTTCCTTGGTGTCTTTTATCTCTATCCTTTGATGCACACAATAGAGGGTTGCTACTGTATTATA
TAATGATCTAAGTTCTTCTGATCCTGTCTGAAGGGATGGTTGTAGCTGTCCCAGTATTTGTCTACAGCCT
TCTGATGTTTCTAACAGGCCAGGATTAACTGCGAATCGTTCTAGCTCCCTGCTTGCCCATACTATATGTT
TTAATTTATATTTTTTCTTTCCCCCTGGCCTTAACCGAATTTTTTCCCATCGCGATCTAATTCTCCCCCG
CTTAATACTGACGCTCTCGCACCCATCTCTCTCCTTCTAGCCTCCGCTAGTCAAAATTTTTGGCGTACTC
ACCAGTCGCCGCCCCTCGCCTCTTGCCGTGCGCGCTTCAGCAAGCCGAGTCCTGCGTCGAGAGAGCTCCT
CTGGTTTCCCTTTCGCTTTCAAGTCCCTGTTCGGGCGCCACTGCTAGAGATTTTCCACACTGACTAAAAG
GGTCTGAGGGATCTCTAGTTACCAGAGTCACACAACAGACGGGCACACACTACTTGAAGCACTCAAGGCA
AGCTTTATTGAGGCTTAAGCAGTGGGTTCCCTAGTTAGCCAGAGAGCTCCCAGGCTCAGATCTGGTCTAA
CCAGAGAGACCCAGTACAGGCAAAAAGCAGCTGCTTATATGCAGGATCTGAGGGCTCGCCACTCCCCAGT
CCCGCCCAGGCCACGCCTCCCTGGAAAGTCCCCAGCGGAAAGTCCCTTGTAGCAAGCTCGATATCAGCAG
TTCTTGAAGTACTCCGGATGCAGCTCTCGGGCCACGTGATGAAATGCTAGGCGGCTGTCAAACCTCCACT
CTAACACTTCTCTCTCCGGGTCATCCATCCCATGCAGGCTCACAGGGTGTAACAAGCTGGTGTTCTCTCC
TTTATTGGCCTCTTCTACCTTATCTGGCTCAACTGGTACTAGCTTGTAGCACCATCCAAAGGTCAGTGGA
TATCTGACCCCTGGCCCTGGTGTGTAGTTCTGCTAATCAGGGAAGTAGCCTTGTGTGTGGTAGATCCACA
GATCAAGGATATCTTGTCTTCTTTGGGAGTGAATTAGCCCTTCCAACTACTAAGTTTGTAGTACATATTT
AACAAATACAATTTCTTTAAAATGAAAATAATTCAGAGGAATCACAGGTTTAGAGTAAATGAAACCACAG
GTAATTGGCAGTGGTAATAGGGTATGGGGTGGGAAGTTTGGGATGATTTTGGTTAGCTTGAGTTATCCAG
TTGATCCAGACATGATAAGATACATTGATGAGTTTGGACAAACCACAACTAGAATGCAGTGAAAAAAATG
CTTTATTTGTGAAATTTGTGATGCTATTGCTTTATTTGTAACCATTATAAGCTGCAATAAACAAGTTAAC
AACAACAATTGCATTCATTTTATGTTTCAGGTTCAGGGGGAGGTGTGGGAGGTTTTTTAAAGCAAGTAAA
ACCTCTACAAATGTGGTATGGCTGATTATGATCTCTAGTCAAGGCACTATACATCAAATATTCCTTATTA
ACCCCTTTACAAATTAAAAAGCTAAAGGTACACAATTTTTGAGCATAGTTATTAATAGCAGACACTCTAT
GCCTGTGTGGAGTAAGAAAAAACAGTATGTTATGATTATAACTGTTATGCCTACTTATAAAGGTTACAGA
ATATTTTTCCATAATTTTCTTGTATAGCAGTGCAGCTTTTTCCTTTGTGGTGTAAATAGCAAAGCAAGCA
AGAGTTCTATTACTAAACACAGCATGACTCAAAAAACTTAGCAATTCTGAAGGAAAGTCCTTGGGGTCTT
CTACCTTTCTCTTCTTTTTTGGAGGAGTAGAATGTTGAGAGTCAGCAGTAGCCTCATCATCACTAGATGG
CATTTCTTCTGAGCAAAACAGGTTTTCCTCATTAAAGGCATTCCACCACTGCTCCCATTCATCAGTTCCA
TAGGTTGGAATCTAAAATACACAAACAATTAGAATCAGTAGTTTAACACATTATACACTTAAAAATTTTA
TATTTACCTTAGAGCTTTAAATCTCTGTAGGTAGTTTGTCCAATTATGTCACACCACAGAAGTAAGGTTC
CTTCACAAAGATCCGGGGCCCACTCATAAATCCAGTTGCCGCCACGGTAGCCAATCACCGTATCGTATAA
ATCATCGTCGGTACGTTCGGCATCGCTCATCACAATACGTGCCTGGACGTCGAGGATTTCGCGTGGGTCA
ATGCCGCGCCAGATCCACATCAGACGGTTAATCATGCGATACCAGTGAGGGATGGTTTTACCATCAAGGG
CCGACTGCACAGGCGGTTGTGCGCCGTGATTAAAGCGGCGGACTAGCGTCGAGGTTTCAGGATGTTTAAA
GCGGGGTTTGAACAGGGTTTCGCTCAGGTTTGCCTGTGTCATGGATGCAGCCTCCAGAATACTTACTGGA
AACTATTGTAACCCGCCTGAAGTTAAAAAGAACAACGCCCGGCAGTGCCAGGCGTTGAAAAGATTAGCGA
CCGGAGATTGGCGGGACGAATACGACGCCCATATCCCACGGCTGTTCAATCCAGGTATCTTGCGGGATAT
CAACAACATAGTCATCAACCAGCGGACGACCAGCCGGTTTTGCGAAGATGGTGACAAAGTGCGCTTTTGG
ATACATTTCACGAATCGCAACCGCAGTACCACCGGTATCCACCAGGTCATCAATAACGATGAAGCCTTCG
CCATCGCCTTCTGCGCGTTTCAGCACTTTAAGCTCGCGCTGGTTGTCGTGATCGTAGCTGGAAATACAAA
CGGTATCGACATGACGAATACCCAGTTCACGCGCCAGTAACGCACCCGGTACAGACCGCCACGGCTTACG
GCAATAATGCCTTTCCATTGTTCAGAAGGCATCAGTCGGCTTGCGAGTTTACGTGCATGGATCTGCAACA
TGTCCCAGGTGACGATGTATTTTTCGCTCATGTGAAGTGTCCCAGCCTGTTTATCTACGGCTTAAAAAGT
GTTCGAGGGGAAAATAGGTTGCGCGAGATTATAGAGATCTGGCGCACTAAAAACCAGTATTTCACATGAG
TCCGCGTCTTTTTACGCACTGCCTCTCCCTGACGCGGGATAAAGTGGTATTCTCAAACATATCTCGCAAG
CCTGTCTTGTGTCCAAGCTTTTTGCAAAAGCCTAGGCCTCCAAAAAAGCCTCCTCACTACTTCTGGAATA
GCTCAGAGGCCGAGGCGGCCTCG
